>Addgene plasmid #211880 | pGS395_myc-1xGCN4-T2A-BSD Lenti | addgene full sequence | sequence record 424752 | Addgene NGS Result
GGAAGAGCGCCCAATACGCAAACCGCCTCTCCCCGCGCGTTGGCCGATTCATTAATGCAGCTGGCACGAC
AGGTTTCCCGACTGGAAAGCGGGCAGTGAGCGCAACGCAATTAATGTGAGTTAGCTCACTCATTAGGCAC
CCCAGGCTTTACACTTTATGCTTCCGGCTCGTATGTTGTGTGGAATTGTGAGCGGATAACAATTTCACAC
AGGAAACAGCTATGACCATGATTACGCCAAGCGCGCAATTAACCCTCACTAAAGGGAACAAAAGCTGGAG
CTGCAAGCTTAATGTAGTCTTATGCAATACTCTTGTAGTCTTGCAACATGGTAACGATGAGTTAGCAACA
TGCCTTACAAGGAGAGAAAAAGCACCGTGCATGCCGATTGGTGGAAGTAAGGTGGTACGATCGTGCCTTA
TTAGGAAGGCAACAGACGGGTCTGACATGGATTGGACGAACCACTGAATTGCCGCATTGCAGAGATATTG
TATTTAAGTGCCTAGCTCGATACATAAACGGGTCTCTCTGGTTAGACCAGATCTGAGCCTGGGAGCTCTC
TGGCTAACTAGGGAACCCACTGCTTAAGCCTCAATAAAGCTTGCCTTGAGTGCTTCAAGTAGTGTGTGCC
CGTCTGTTGTGTGACTCTGGTAACTAGAGATCCCTCAGACCCTTTTAGTCAGTGTGGAAAATCTCTAGCA
GTGGCGCCCGAACAGGGACTTGAAAGCGAAAGGGAAACCAGAGGAGCTCTCTCGACGCAGGACTCGGCTT
GCTGAAGCGCGCACGGCAAGAGGCGAGGGGCGGCGACTGGTGAGTACGCCAAAAATTTTGACTAGCGGAG
GCTAGAAGGAGAGAGATGGGTGCGAGAGCGTCAGTATTAAGCGGGGGAGAATTAGATCGCGATGGGAAAA
AATTCGGTTAAGGCCAGGGGGAAAGAAAAAATATAAATTAAAACATATAGTATGGGCAAGCAGGGAGCTA
GAACGATTCGCAGTTAATCCTGGCCTGTTAGAAACATCAGAAGGCTGTAGACAAATACTGGGACAGCTAC
AACCATCCCTTCAGACAGGATCAGAAGAACTTAGATCATTATATAATACAGTAGCAACCCTCTATTGTGT
GCATCAAAGGATAGAGATAAAAGACACCAAGGAAGCTTTAGACAAGATAGAGGAAGAGCAAAACAAAAGT
AAGACCACCGCACAGCAAGCGGCCGGCCGCTGATCTTCAGACCTGGAGGAGGAGATATGAGGGACAATTG
GAGAAGTGAATTATATAAATATAAAGTAGTAAAAATTGAACCATTAGGAGTAGCACCCACCAAGGCAAAG
AGAAGAGTGGTGCAGAGAGAAAAAAGAGCAGTGGGAATAGGAGCTTTGTTCCTTGGGTTCTTGGGAGCAG
CAGGAAGCACTATGGGCGCAGCGTCAATGACGCTGACGGTACAGGCCAGACAATTATTGTCTGGTATAGT
GCAGCAGCAGAACAATTTGCTGAGGGCTATTGAGGCGCAACAGCATCTGTTGCAACTCACAGTCTGGGGC
ATCAAGCAGCTCCAGGCAAGAATCCTGGCTGTGGAAAGATACCTAAAGGATCAACAGCTCCTGGGGATTT
GGGGTTGCTCTGGAAAACTCATTTGCACCACTGCTGTGCCTTGGAATGCTAGTTGGAGTAATAAATCTCT
GGAACAGATTTGGAATCACACGACCTGGATGGAGTGGGACAGAGAAATTAACAATTACACAAGCTTAATA
CACTCCTTAATTGAAGAATCGCAAAACCAGCAAGAAAAGAATGAACAAGAATTATTGGAATTAGATAAAT
GGGCAAGTTTGTGGAATTGGTTTAACATAACAAATTGGCTGTGGTATATAAAATTATTCATAATGATAGT
AGGAGGCTTGGTAGGTTTAAGAATAGTTTTTGCTGTACTTTCTATAGTGAATAGAGTTAGGCAGGGATAT
TCACCATTATCGTTTCAGACCCACCTCCCAACCCCGAGGGGACCCAGAGAGGGCCTATTTCCCATGATTC
CTTCATATTTGCATATACGATACAAGGCTGTTAGAGAGATAATTAGAATTAATTTGACTGTAAACACAAA
GATATTAGTACAAAATACGTGACGTAGAAAGTAATAATTTCTTGGGTAGTTTGCAGTTTTAAAATTATGT
TTTAAAATGGACTATCATAAATTCTAGATCTTGAGACAAATGGCAGTATTCATCCACAATTTTAAAAGAA
AAGGGGGGATTGGGGGGTACAGTGCAGGGGAAAGAATAGTAGACATAATAGCAACAGACATACAAACTAA
AGAATTACAAAAACAAATTACAAAAATTCAAAATTTTCGGGTTTATTACAGGGACAGCAGAGATCCACTT
TGGCGCCGGCTCGTCGAGTGGCTCCGGTGCCCGTCAGTGGGCAGAGCGCACATCGCCCACAGTCCCCGAG
AAGTTGGGGGGAGGGGTCGGCAATTGAACCGGTGCCTAGAGAAGGTGGCGCGGGGTAAACTGGGAAAGTG
ATGTCGTGTACTGGCTCCGCCTTTTTCCCGAGGGTGGGGGAGAACCGTATATAAGTGCAGTAGTCGCCGT
GAACGTTCTTTTTCGCAACGGGTTTGCCGCCAGAACACAGGTGTCGTGACGCGGGATCCGATATCATGGA
GCAGAAGCTGATCAGCGAGGAGGACCTGGGAGGGGATCGGTGGAGCTCCACCGGTGGCGGCCGCTCTAGA
GAGAATCTTTATTTTCAGGGCGCCGCCAAATTCAAAGAAACCGCTGCTGCTAAATTCGAACGCCAGCACA
TGGACAGCGGAGGTGGAGGTACTAGTCTCGAGGGTTCTGGAGGATTGTTGCCCAAAAACTACCACTTGGA
GAACGAGGTCGCAAGGTTGAAAAAATTGGTCGGTGAGCGTGGCGGCTCAGGCGGCCTTCTTCCTGAATTC
GAGGGCAGAGGAAGTCTTCTAACATGCGGTGACGTGGAGGAGAATCCCGGCCCTATCGATATGGCCAAGC
CTTTGTCTCAAGAAGAATCCACCCTCATTGAAAGAGCAACGGCTACAATCAACAGCATCCCCATCTCTGA
AGACTACAGCGTCGCCAGCGCAGCTCTCTCTAGCGACGGCCGCATCTTCACTGGTGTCAATGTATATCAT
TTTACTGGGGGACCTTGTGCAGAACTCGTGGTGCTGGGCACTGCTGCTGCTGCGGCAGCTGGCAACCTGA
CTTGTATCGTCGCGATCGGAAATGAGAACAGGGGCATCTTGAGCCCCTGCGGACGGTGCCGACAGGTGCT
TCTCGATCTGCATCCTGGGATCAAAGCCATAGTGAAGGACAGTGATGGACAGCCGACGGCAGTTGGGATT
CGTGAATTGCTGCCCTCTGGTTATGTGTGGGAGGGCTAAGGTACCACTAGTCCCGGGATGCATAGCGCTA
CGCGTTAAGTCGACAATCAACCTCTGGATTACAAAATTTGTGAAAGATTGACTGGTATTCTTAACTATGT
TGCTCCTTTTACGCTATGTGGATACGCTGCTTTAATGCCTTTGTATCATGCTATTGCTTCCCGTATGGCT
TTCATTTTCTCCTCCTTGTATAAATCCTGGTTGCTGTCTCTTTATGAGGAGTTGTGGCCCGTTGTCAGGC
AACGTGGCGTGGTGTGCACTGTGTTTGCTGACGCAACCCCCACTGGTTGGGGCATTGCCACCACCTGTCA
GCTCCTTTCCGGGACTTTCGCTTTCCCCCTCCCTATTGCCACGGCGGAACTCATCGCCGCCTGCCTTGCC
CGCTGCTGGACAGGGGCTCGGCTGTTGGGCACTGACAATTCCGTGGTGTTGTCGGGGAAATCATCGTCCT
TTCCTTGGCTGCTCGCCTGTGTTGCCACCTGGATTCTGCGCGGGACGTCCTTCTGCTACGTCCCTTCGGC
CCTCAATCCAGCGGACCTTCCTTCCCGCGGCCTGCTGCCGGCTCTGCGGCCTCTTCCGCGTCTTCGCCTT
CGCCCTCAGACGAGTCGGATCTCCCTTTGGGCCGCCTCCCCGCGTCGACTTTAAGACCAATGACTTACAA
GGCAGCTGTAGATCTTAGCCACTTTTTAAAAGAAAAGGGGGGACTGGAAGGGCTAATTCACTCCCAACGA
AGACAAGATCTGCTTTTTGCTTGTACTGGGTCTCTCTGGTTAGACCAGATCTGAGCCTGGGAGCTCTCTG
GCTAACTAGGGAACCCACTGCTTAAGCCTCAATAAAGCTTGCCTTGAGTGCTTCAAGTAGTGTGTGCCCG
TCTGTTGTGTGACTCTGGTAACTAGAGATCCCTCAGACCCTTTTAGTCAGTGTGGAAAATCTCTAGCAGT
ACGTATAGTAGTTCATGTCATCTTATTATTCAGTATTTATAACTTGCAAAGAAATGAATATCAGAGAGTG
AGAGGAACTTGTTTATTGCAGCTTATAATGGTTACAAATAAAGCAATAGCATCACAAATTTCACAAATAA
AGCATTTTTTTCACTGCATTCTAGTTGTGGTTTGTCCAAACTCATCAATGTATCTTATCATGTCTGGCTC
TAGCTATCCCGCCCCTAACTCCGCCCATCCCGCCCCTAACTCCGCCCAGTTCCGCCCATTCTCCGCCCCA
TGGCTGACTAATTTTTTTTATTTATGCAGAGGCCGAGGCCGCCTCGGCCTCTGAGCTATTCCAGAAGTAG
TGAGGAGGCTTTTTTGGAGGCCTAGGGACGTACCCAATTCGCCCTATAGTGAGTCGTATTACGCGCGCTC
ACTGGCCGTCGTTTTACAACGTCGTGACTGGGAAAACCCTGGCGTTACCCAACTTAATCGCCTTGCAGCA
CATCCCCCTTTCGCCAGCTGGCGTAATAGCGAAGAGGCCCGCACCGATCGCCCTTCCCAACAGTTGCGCA
GCCTGAATGGCGAATGGG
[124 nt withheld, positions 4919-5042]
C
[91 nt withheld, positions 5044-5134]
A
[49 nt withheld, positions 5136-5184]
CCTTTGACGTTGGAGTCCACGTTCTTT
[37 nt withheld, positions 5212-5248]
ACCCTATCTCGGTCTATTCTTTTGATTTATAAGGGATTTTGCCGATTTCGGCCTATTGGTTAAAAAATGA
GCTGATTTAACAAAAATTTAACGCGAATTTTAACAAAATATTAACGCTTACAATTTAGGTGGCACTTTTC
GGGGAAATGTGCGCGGAACCCCTATTTGTTTATTTTTCTAAATACATTCAAATATGTATCCGCTCATGAG
ACAATAACCCTGATAAATGCTTCAATAATATTGAAAAAGGAAGAGTATGAGTATTCAACATTTCCGTGTC
GCCCTTATTCCCTTTTTTGCGGCATTTTGCCTTCCTGTTTTTGCTCACCCAGAAACGCTGGTGAAAGTAA
AAGATGCTGAAGATCAGTTGGGTGCACGAGTGGGTTACATCGAACTGGATCTCAACAGCGGTAAGATCCT
TGAGAGTTTTCGCCCCGAAGAACGTTTTCCAATGATGAGCACTTTTAAAGTTCTGCTATGTGGCGCGGTA
TTATCCCGTATTGACGCCGGGCAAGAGCAACTCGGTCGCCGCATACACTATTCTCAGAATGACTTGGTTG
AGTACTCACCAGTCACAGAAAAGCATCTTACGGATGGCATGACAGTAAGAGAATTATGCAGTGCTGCCAT
AACCATGAGTGATAACACTGCGGCCAACTTACTTCTGACAACGATCGGAGGACCGAAGGAGCTAACCGCT
TTTTTGCACAACATGGGGGATCATGTAACTCGCCTTGATCGTTGGGAACCGGAGCTGAATGAAGCCATAC
CAAACGACGAGCGTGACACCACGATGCCTGTAGCAATGGCAACAACGTTGCGCAAACTATTAACTGGCGA
ACTACTTACTCTAGCTTCCCGGCAACAATTAATAGACTGGATGGAGGCGGATAAAGTTGCAGGACCACTT
CTGCGCTCGGCCCTTCCGGCTGGCTGGTTTATTGCTGATAAATCTGGAGCCGGTGAGCGTGGGTCTCGCG
GTATCATTGCAGCACTGGGGCCAGATGGTAAGCCCTCCCGTATCGTAGTTATCTACACGACGGGGAGTCA
GGCAACTATGGATGAACGAAATAGACAGATCGCTGAGATAGGTGCCTCACTGATTAAGCATTGGTAACTG
TCAGACCAAGTTTACTCATATATACTTTAGATTGATTTAAAACTTCATTTTTAATTTAAAAGGATCTAGG
TGAAGATCCTTTTTGATAATCTCATGACCAAAATCCCTTAACGTGAGTTTTCGTTCCACTGAGCGTCAGA
CCCCGTAGAAAAGATCAAAGGATCTTCTTGAGATCCTTTTTTTCTGCGCGTAATCTGCTGCTTGCAAACA
AAAAAACCACCGCTACCAGCGGTGGTTTGTTTGCCGGATCAAGAGCTACCAACTCTTTTTCCGAAGGTAA
CTGGCTTCAGCAGAGCGCAGATACCAAATACTGTTCTTCTAGTGTAGCCGTAGTTAGGCCACCACTTCAA
GAACTCTGTAGCACCGCCTACATACCTCGCTCTGCTAATCCTGTTACCAGTGGCTGCTGCCAGTGGCGAT
AAGTCGTGTCTTACCGGGTTGGACTCAAGACGATAGTTACCGGATAAGGCGCAGCGGTCGGGCTGAACGG
GGGGTTCGTGCACACAGCCCAGCTTGGAGCGAACGACCTACACCGAACTGAGATACCTACAGCGTGAGCT
ATGAGAAAGCGCCACGCTTCCCGAAGGGAGAAAGGCGGACAGGTATCCGGTAAGCGGCAGGGTCGGAACA
GGAGAGCGCACGAGGGAGCTTCCAGGGGGAAACGCCTGGTATCTTTATAGTCCTGTCGGGTTTCGCCACC
TCTGACTTGAGCGTCGATTTTTGTGATGCTCGTCAGGGGGGCGGAGCCTATGGAAAAACGCCAGCAACGC
GGCCTTTTTACGGTTCCTGGCCTTTTGCTGGCCTTTTGCTCACATGTTCTTTCCTGCGTTATCCCCTGAT
TCTGTGGATAACCGTATTACCGCCTTTGAGTGAGCTGATACCGCTCGCCGCAGCCGAACGACCGAGCGCA
GCGAGTCAGTGAGCGAGGAAGC
Features (pLannotate 1.2.2; 30 found; start..end, strand, type, name):
      7..99      +  CDS            lacI (fragment): lac repressor; lacI; The lac repressor binds to the lac operator to inhibit transcription in E. coli. This inhibition can be relieved by adding lactose or isopropyl-β-D-thiogalactopyranoside (IPTG).
    112..133     +  protein_bind   CAP binding site: CAP binding activates transcription in the presence of cAMP. E. coli catabolite activator protein
    148..178     +  promoter       lac promoter: promoter for the E. coli lac operon
    186..202     +  protein_bind   lac operator: The lac repressor binds to the lac operator to inhibit transcription in E. coli. This inhibition can be relieved by adding lactose or isopropyl-β-D-thiogalactopyranoside (IPTG). lac repressor encoded by lacI
    247..265     +  promoter       T3 promoter: promoter for bacteriophage T3 RNA polymerase
    293..519     +  promoter       RSV promoter: Rous sarcoma virus enhancer/promoter
    520..700     +  LTR            5' LTR (truncated): truncated 5' long terminal repeat (LTR) from HIV-1
    747..872     +  misc_feature   HIV-1 Ψ: packaging signal of human immunodeficiency virus type 1
    856..1194    +  CDS            HIV-1 gag (fragment): gag protein from human immunodeficiency virus 1; gag
   1369..1602    +  misc_feature   RRE: The Rev response element (RRE) of HIV-1 allows for Rev-dependent mRNA export from the nucleus to the cytoplasm.
   1979..2005    +  CDS            Rev (fragment): human immunodeficiency virus 1 (HIV-1) Rev protein; rev; enhances nuclear export of unspliced and incompletely spliced viral mRNAs
   2009..2189    +  promoter       U6 promoter (fragment): RNA polymerase III promoter for human U6 snRNA
   2230..2347    +  misc_feature   cPPT/CTS: central polypurine tract and central termination sequence of HIV-1
   2419..2630    +  promoter       EF-1α core promoter: core promoter for human elongation factor EF-1α
   2712..2730    +  misc_feature   MCS (fragment): pBluescript multiple cloning site
   2731..2750    +  CDS            capTEV™ (fragment): composite tag for in vivo biotinylation, TEV protease cleavage, and 6xHis tagging
   2764..2808    +  CDS            S-Tag: affinity and epitope tag derived from pancreatic ribonuclease A
   2845..2910    +  CDS            GCN4 (fragment): GCN4_YEAST - Also known as AAS101 From Saccharomyces cerevisiae (strain ATCC 204508 / S288c) (Baker's yeast).
   3001..3399    +  CDS            BSD: blasticidin S deaminase; Aspergillus terreus BSD; confers resistance to blasticidin
   3445..4033    +  misc_feature   WPRE: woodchuck hepatitis virus posttranscriptional regulatory element
   4084..4103    +  misc_feature   cPPT/CTS (fragment): central polypurine tract and central termination sequence of HIV-1
   4105..4338    +  LTR            3' LTR (ΔU3): self-inactivating 3' long terminal repeat (LTR) from HIV-1
   4416..4537    +  polyA_signal   SV40 poly(A) signal: SV40 polyadenylation signal
   4577..4712    +  rep_origin     SV40 ori: SV40 origin of replication
   4733..4751    -  promoter       T7 promoter: promoter for bacteriophage T7 RNA polymerase
   4759..4914    +  CDS            lacZα (fragment): LacZα fragment of β-galactosidase; lacZ fragment
   4919..5347    +  rep_origin     f1 ori (sequence partly withheld): f1 bacteriophage origin of replication; arrow indicates direction of (+) strand synthesis
   5400..5504    +  promoter       AmpR promoter: bla
   5505..6365    +  CDS            AmpR: β-lactamase; bla; confers resistance to ampicillin, carbenicillin, and related antibiotics
   6536..7124    +  rep_origin     ori: high-copy-number ColE1/pMB1/pBR322/pUC origin of replication
