[The description below was written by a language model from this plasmid's Addgene catalogue record and pLannotate feature annotations shown in this document.]
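Description:
pGS395_myc-1xGCN4-T2A-BSD Lenti is a 7.3 kb third-generation-style, self-inactivating lentiviral transfer plasmid built on a pLenti backbone for stable expression of a synthetic single-copy GCN4 peptide transgene in mammalian cells. In bacteria it is maintained through a high-copy ColE1/pUC-type origin and selected with ampicillin via the β-lactamase gene. The backbone also carries an f1 origin, an SV40 origin and residual lac/lacZα, T3 and T7 elements left over from the cloning vector.

The viral portion consists of an RSV promoter driving a truncated HIV-1 5' LTR, which makes genomic RNA production Tat-independent. This is followed by the Ψ packaging signal with a gag fragment, the Rev response element for nuclear export of the unspliced genome, and the cPPT/CTS, which aids nuclear import in transduced cells. A partial U6 promoter is annotated upstream of the cPPT, but no associated small RNA cassette is listed. The payload is transcribed from the EF-1α core promoter. The annotation detects short tag-like fragments, an S-Tag and a fragment of yeast GCN4 corresponding to the 1xGCN4pep insert, followed by the blasticidin S deaminase gene. The myc tag and the T2A peptide in the plasmid name are not called in the feature table. By the name, though, the T2A would sit between the GCN4 peptide and BSD, so that ribosomal skipping yields the tagged peptide and the resistance protein from one transcript. A WPRE enhances transcript expression, and the ΔU3 3' LTR with a downstream SV40 poly(A) signal completes the cassette.

The recorded purpose is 1xGCN4pep transgene expression, with blasticidin used to select transduced cells. The record does not state a downstream application for the peptide.
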