Addgene plasmid #211880: pGS395_myc-1xGCN4-T2A-BSD Lenti
Purpose: 1xGCN4pep transgene expression
Depositing lab: Iain Cheeseman. Depositing organization: Whitehead Institute for Biomedical Research.
Backbone
  Vector backbone: pLenti
  Vector type: Lentiviral
  Selectable markers: Blasticidin
Growth in bacteria
  Bacterial resistance: Ampicillin, 100 μg/mL
  Growth temperature: 37°C
  Growth strain: NEB Stable
  Copy number: High Copy
Gene/Insert
  Gene/Insert name: 1xGCN4pep
  Species: Synthetic
  Mutation: N/A
  Cloning method: Restriction Enzyme; 5′ cloning site Unknown (unknown if destroyed)
Terms and licenses: Academic/Nonprofit Terms; Industry Terms: Not Available to Industry
How to cite: pGS395_myc-1xGCN4-T2A-BSD Lenti was a gift from Iain Cheeseman (Addgene plasmid # 211880 ; http://n2t.net/addgene:211880 ; RRID:Addgene_211880)
